>Addgene plasmid #118844 | MiniCoopR 2xU6:gRNA, mitfa:Cas9 | addgene full sequence | sequence record 229414 | Addgene NGS Result
CACTTTTCGGGGAAATGTGCGCGGAACCCCTATTTGTTTATTTTTCTAAATACATTCAAATATGTATCCG
CTCATGAGACAATAACCCTGATAAATGCTTCAATAATATTGAAAAAGGAAGAGTATGAGTATTCAACATT
TCCGTGTCGCCCTTATTCCCTTTTTTGCGGCATTTTGCCTTCCTGTTTTTGCTCACCCAGAAACGCTGGT
GAAAGTAAAAGATGCTGAAGATCAGTTGGGTGCACGAGTGGGTTACATCGAACTGGATCTCAACAGCGGT
AAGATCCTTGAGAGTTTTCGCCCCGAAGAACGTTTTCCAATGATGAGCACTTTTAAAGTTCTGCTATGTG
GCGCGGTATTATCCCGTATTGACGCCGGGCAAGAGCAACTCGGTCGCCGCATACACTATTCTCAGAATGA
CTTGGTTGAGTACTCACCAGTCACAGAAAAGCATCTTACGGATGGCATGACAGTAAGAGAATTATGCAGT
GCTGCCATAACCATGAGTGATAACACTGCGGCCAACTTACTTCTGACAACGATCGGAGGACCGAAGGAGC
TAACCGCTTTTTTGCACAACATGGGGGATCATGTAACTCGCCTTGATCGTTGGGAACCGGAGCTGAATGA
AGCCATACCAAACGACGAGCGTGACACCACGATGCCTGTAGCAATGGCAACAACGTTGCGCAAACTATTA
ACTGGCGAACTACTTACTCTAGCTTCCCGGCAACAATTAATAGACTGGATGGAGGCGGATAAAGTTGCAG
GACCACTTCTGCGCTCGGCCCTTCCGGCTGGCTGGTTTATTGCTGATAAATCTGGAGCCGGTGAGCGTGG
GTCTCGCGGTATCATTGCAGCACTGGGGCCAGATGGTAAGCCCTCCCGTATCGTAGTTATCTACACGACG
GGGAGTCAGGCAACTATGGATGAACGAAATAGACAGATCGCTGAGATAGGTGCCTCACTGATTAAGCATT
GGTAACTGTCAGACCAAGTTTACTCATATATACTTTAGATTGATTTAAAACTTCATTTTTAATTTAAAAG
GATCTAGGTGAAGATCCTTTTTGATAATCTCATGACCAAAATGCCTTAACGTGAGTTTTCGTTCCACTGA
GCGTCAGACCCCGTAGAAAAGATCAAAGGATCTTCTTGAGATCCTTTTTTTCTGCGCGTAATCTGCTGCT
TGCAAACAAAAAAACCACCGCTACCAGCGGTGGTTTGTTTGCCGGATCAAGAGCTACCAACTCTTTTTCC
GAAGGTAACTGGCTTCAGCAGAGCGCAGATACCAAATACTGTTCTTCTAGTGTAGCCGTAGTTAGGCCAC
CACTTCAAGAACTCTGTAGCACCGCCTACATACCTCGCTCTGCTAATCCTGTTACCAGTGGCTGCTGCCA
GTGGCGATAAGTCGTGTCTTACCGGGTTGGACTCAAGACGATAGTTACCGGATAAGGCGCAGCGGTCGGG
CTGAACGGGGGGTTCGTGCACACAGCCCAGCTTGGAGCGAACGACCTACACCGAACTGAGATACCTACAG
CGTGAGCTATGAGAAAGCGCCACGCTTCCCGAAGGGAGAAAGGCGGACAGGTATCCGGTAAGCGGCAGGG
TCGGAACAGGAGAGCGCACGAGGGAGCTTCCAGGGGGAAACGCCTGGTATCTTTATAGTCCTGTCGGGTT
TCGCCACCTCTGACTTGAGCGTCGATTTTTGTGATGCTCGTCAGGGGGGCGGAGCCTATGGAAAAACGCC
AGCAACGCGGCCTTTTTACGGTTCCTGGCCTTTTGCTGGCCTTTTGCTCACATGTTCTTTCCTGCGTTAT
CCCCTGATTCTGTGGATAACCGTATTACCGCCTTTGAGTGAGCTGATACCGCTCGCCGCAGCCGAACGAC
CGAGCGCAGCGAGTCAGTGAGCGAGGAAGCGGAAGAGCGCCCAATACGCAAACCGCCTCTCCCCGCGCGT
TGGCCGATTCATTAATGCAGCTGGCACGACAGGTTTCCCGACTGGAAAGCGGGCAGTGAGCGCAACGCAA
TTAATGTGAGTTAGCTCACTCATTAGGCACCCCAGGCTTTACACTTTATGCTTCCGGCTCGTATGTTGTG
TGGAATTGTGAGCGGATAACAATTTCACACAGGAAACAGCTATGACCATGATTACGCCAAGCGCGCAATT
AACCCTCACTAAAGGGAACAAAAGCTGGAGCTCCACCGCGGTGGCGGCCGCTCTAGAACTAGTGGATCTG
CTGGGCTTGCTGAAGGTAGGGGGTCAAGAACCAGAGGTGTAAAGTACTTGAGTAATTTTACTTGATTACT
GTACTTAAGTATTATTTTTGGGGATTTTTACTTTACTTGAGTACAATTAAAAATCAATACTTTTACTTTT
ACTTAATTACATTTTTTTAGAAAAAAAAGTACTTTTTACTCCTTACAATTTTATTTACAGTCAAAAAGTA
CTTATTTTTTGGAGATCACTTCATTCTATTTTCCCTTGCTATTACCAAACCAATTGAATTGCGCTGATGC
CCAGTTTAATTTAAATGTTATTTATTCTGCCTATGAAAATCGTTTTCACATTATATGAAATTGGTCAGAC
ATGTTCATTGGTCCTTTGGAAGTGACGTCATGTCACATCTATTACCACAATGCACAGCACCTTGACCTGG
AAATTAGGGAAATTATAACAGTCAATCAGTGGAAGAAAATGGAGGAAGTATGTGATTCATCAGCAGCTGC
GAGCAGCACAGTCCAAAATCAGCCACAGGATCAAGAGCACCCGTGGCCGTATCTTCGCAGATCTCGAATA
AGAGATTGCTACGGAGAGATATTCTGCTGATTAGGAGCTTGTCTATGCTAATTTGGTTTTGTTCAATTCA
CCTATGTCGCAAGTTTTTGGACTGTAGGAGAAAACCGGAGAACCCAGGGGATATCCACATGAGCACGAGG
ACAACATGTAAACTCCACACAGAACCATGGACTGGCCTGTTAGAGACTTGGACCAGTGACGTTCTTGCTT
TGAGGCAACAGTGCTAACAACTGGGCTGCTGTGCCGCTCTTTCGAGGAAATGAAAGGAACTCTGGCGGCC
TATGATGAGTTAGGAATTGTCTGATTGGTGAATCATACATAGGCTAATGTGGGACCAGCTGTAGTCAGTC
ATAAGCACGTGATTCTCTCGAAATTAGTTTATAAATAAACTTCACTAAACTCCAACCGTTCATTCTGTTT
TAGATGTTGCCTTTAAACTTGCCTTAAGATGTTAATAAAGTTGCTTTTTGGTTGTTGACAAAGCTAGGCA
TAGGACGATAACCGTTTTCAAGGTATACCCCGGTTTGAAAAAGTCAAGGGTTTAAAACCACCAATATTTT
CTGCTATACCGTTCCTAAGGTATATTTAAGATTTTTTATTTATTTTTTATTTTTTTGTTTTTTAGGACAA
CAGCATTTTCAGCAGAAAAGAGATACAAAAATGCTTTTTAAATTGTAAAGAAATCTGTTTTTGAAACTAA
TGAAGACAGCAGAAGTCGATCATTCATTGAAATTATTAAGCTTGACATGTTTTCTGTTCCAAAATATTTT
TTCAATGTTTCTCAAAATAAAATATATTATGTTTAAAGTTTTTGTTTTTTACTAAGACATTAAAAAAAAT
AATATATTTTAGAGTGGCAATCACAATACCATCAAACTGTGATATTTTTATCAAAGGTTATCATACCATC
AGAATCTTATACCCCATGCCTAGACACAGCTGTTCTCTCTATCTCTCTATGTTAATGCAGTTTCCACTCC
ATTGACGAGATGGTTCTCTGTACCACATACTCATCCCCATTTTACAATAGCTACATTTGCTCAAGATGTA
GTCAACTCAAACAATGCAGAGACAACAAACTGTTGACTTATCTTTTCTATCGTAATTCAGCCCTTTTGGG
AAATGAGCATCAACACACAATTTAGAGTGGAAGTTGGGTTAAGGCAGACTCATTTTTTACACATTACAAC
CAGTGATTATGTCAATTATTATTTAAAAAAAATTCAGTACAGTATATGCACATGCTACTTTGTTTATGAT
TGTTAGCTTTTTTAACTACAGTTCATTTCTATGCTTTCTGTGCAAATGCACAACAGTTACTGATTTACTC
TGATGATAATTGTGCCAGTACATCCAACAACAACAAAAAAAAAAAAAAGACTTACAATCAAGCCCCAAAG
TGTTCATACGTCTGGCAAATTCTGACTTAAAGTTACTTTTATTCAACCAGCTAGTTTTTTTTTGACTGTA
AATGACACGTAAGATAATAAGATGATGTACATGAGGCATCATTGTAGAAAAAAAAATGAATATGAATCTG
AATATGAACTGTACGTCTGTGATTTTGTTTGTGCGCACTTACATACGTGTGCACAATATTTCAACTCTTA
AGAAAAAAATGCAATTACCAAAGGCCCATCAGACAACAAAGTTCTCTTTCCTATCTTTTGCTCTTCAACA
TTTCAGAGATAACTCCATCTTAAACTGTCTTGTTTTTAGACCAACAGTGCTAGTGATTGTATGCCGGATG
CTGAGAACAAACAATGTTTTATGCAGGATGAGTGGAACTAAAGATGAAACGTTAGTTAGCCGTAAGCCAG
TTTCAGTTTAGACACTAGTAACCCATCGTCTCAAAGAGGCTTTTGTCGAATCGGACCGGTGACGTCAAAT
GAACTTTATAAAGGCATAAATTCATCGTTTGGGTAAAAAAAACAATATGAGAAGAGCAATCCCCTCCCAC
CCCCTTAAATACATTTTGTGTCTTTTCTTTGGCATTGACATCTTCAGCTGGCCAAGACGACTGGTCAGTT
CTTGCACATCACCTAAATTCACAAAGGGAATACTTTTTTGAAGCTAACACATAGTTGAACATGTTGGAGA
TGCTCGAGTACAGTCACTACCAGGTTCAGACCCACCTGGAAACCCCCTCGAAGTACCACATCCAGCAGAG
CCAGAGGCAGCAAGTGAAGCACTACCTGTCCAGTGCACTGGGAGCCAAGCTGAGCCCACAGGCCAGCACA
GGGCCCGGCCCCAGCCAGCCCGCCGAGCACGGCATGACCCCGGGACCCGGAGCCAGCGCTCCCAACAGCC
CTATGGCCCTTCTCACCCTCAACTGTGAGAAAGAGATGGACGATGTAATTGAAGACATTATAAGTTTGGA
ATCAAGCTACAGTGATGACATTCTTGGGTTCATGGATGCAGGACTTCAAATGACAAACACGATTCCAGTT
TCAGCAAACCTGCTGGACATGTACAGCAATCATGCTCTTCCTCCAGCTGGAGTTTCCATCAGTAACTCCT
GCCCCTCAAGCCTGCCGGCCGTCAAAAGGGAATTATCCGTTACTCCATCTCCGGGCATGATGCACATAAT
GGACAAAGCTGGACCATGTGGCAAGTTTGACTCTTATCAAAGACCTGATGGCTTTCCAGTAGAAGCAGAA
GTCAGAGCCCTGGCAAAAGAGAGACAAAAGAAGGACAACCACAACCTCATTGAACGAAGAAGGCGGTTTA
ATATCAATGACAGAATTAAGGAGCTGGGGACTTTAATTCCCAAGTCAAATGATCCAGACATGAGGTGGAA
TAAAGGCACCATCCTGAAAGCATCAGTGGATTACATTAGGAAATTGCAGAAAGAGCAGCAGAAAGCAAAA
GAGCTGGAAAACAGACAGAAGAGACTAGAACACGCAAACAGACATCTCCTGCTCCGTATTCAGGAACTTG
AAATGCAAGCCCGTGCTCATGGACTCACCGTTGTAGCTTCTTCCAGCCTTTATTCCGCTGAGTTAGTGGC
TCGAGCAATCAAACAAGAGCCTGGGATGGGGGACTGCACATCCAATTTGTACCCACACCTTCCCAGTCCT
GACATGTCCCGTCCTACCACTCTGGACCTCAACAACGGCACCATCAGCTACAATGACAGTCCCACGGAGG
ACGGCGAGCCGGGGGTCTACGACAGCCCAAACAAGGCCTCCACCAAGCTGGAGGACATGCTTATGGACAA
CACCCTGTCTCCGGTGGGCAGCAGCGACCCGCTGTTGTCCTCCGGATCCCCAGTACCTTCCAACAGTAGC
GGCAGCAGCAGTATGGACGAACATGACAATGGCTGTTAGCAATGCCAACTAAATTTCATGAACCAAAGTT
AGACAATTAGATTTGTGTGTGTGTGTGTCTTGTAAGTACCAGTGTTACATCCAGATCATGAAGAGCGCAA
TTTCGTAAAGTATTAATCTTGTATTTCAGAATATTTAGTGTGCTTGTGTATATATTTTTTCATTTATCAT
GTCAGAGTCTAGTCAAGAATGAAATCGTGTAAACAATTAGTTGATTTTTGAAGGATTCTCGCGGATGATA
TAAAGAGTAGCTTGAATAAAAACTGTTGAGGTGTCTTTTATTTGCAGGCTTGGCTTATTGTTGTCCTCAA
ATGCAGCTCCATTTCTTGGGGTGTACATCTTGCAAGGGTGGAGGACATGTCTAGGCATGTACAACTGGAT
TCACTTTCATTCAGTCATTCATTTTCTTTTTGGCTTAGCCCCTTTATTAATCAGGGGTTGCCACAGTTGA
ATGAACTGCCAACTTATGCCAACAAACAAATCCAGCGGATGCCCTTGCAGCTGCAACCCATCACTGGGAA
ACACCCACCACAGTACCATTCACTTTAGACAATTTAGCTTACCCAATTCACCTATAGCGCATGTCTTTGG
GCTGTAGGTGAAACTGGAGCACCCGGAGGAAACCCACACGAACATGGGGAGAACATGCAAACTCCACACA
GAAATGACCCAACCAAGTCTCGAACCAGCGACCTTCTTGCTGTAAGGCGACAATGCTACCCACTGCACCA
CCACGATGCCCTGGAAAAACTTTTTACATTGTTATTTAACATTAAGTCCAAAAGTATTTCTGCAGTATTT
CTGAAATTTGTTTTATTTTCTAGTGGAAGAGCTGTGATGCAAGTTCTCCATAATAATTAGAAAAAAAATG
CCCAAATTGCTTTGATTTTAGGGATAGTTCACCCAAAAATGAATTTTTTTTTATTAATTAATCATCCTCA
TGTCGTTCCAATTCCCTGAGACCTTTGTTCATCTTTAAAACACAAAAAATGATATTTTGGATACAATCTG
AGATCTGATCTAGAGGATCATAATCAGCCATACCACATTTGTAGAGGTTTTACTTGCTTTAAAAAACCTC
CCACACCTCCCCCTGAACCTGAAACATAAAATGAATGCAATTGTTGTTGTTAACTTGTTTATTGCAGCTT
ATAATGGTTACAAATAAAGCAATAGCATCACAAATTTCACAAATAAAGCATTTTTTTCACTGCATTCTAG
TTGTGGTTTGTCCAAACTCATCAATGTATCTTATCATGTCTGGATCATCATCGATGCGTCTTTTGTTCTG
GTCATCAAGGAGGGGGGAATGTTCTGCGCATGCCTGTGGGGGAGGGAGAAGGACACGTCACTGAAAACGT
CCCTGCATCACACCGAGACACCCAATCACTCAAGCCGAGACCAGATAATTTTGCATATGCTTTAAAGTTT
GAAAAATACCACGGTAAACCCTCACACAAACTCTGGATTTGAGATCTTTCAGGTTTTATCAGTTTGCAGG
TTTATGTCACCATGATATAGGGTCAGACTTGATCTAAGGGAGCTGAATAAGTGGTTTAGTCACTCACCAC
CTCCCAAAAACATACCCAGAAGTCCCTGGTATATATAGCTCTCCCTCCAGCTCTTGGTTCGGCTAGCACT
CCTCAGTGACGAGGAGTCAGTAGCGTTTTAGAGCTAGAAATAGCAAGTTAAAATAAGGCTAGTCCGTTAT
CAACTTGAAAAAGTGGCACCGAGTCGGTGCTTTTTTGGTCGACCTCGAGGCGTCTTTTGTTCTGGTCATC
AAGGAGGGGGGAATGTTCTGCGCATGCCTGTGGGGGAGGGAGAAGGACACGTCACTGAAAACGTCCCTGC
ATCACACCGAGACACCCAATCACTCAAGCCGAGACCAGATAATTTTGCATATGCTTTAAAGTTTGAAAAA
TACCACGGTAAACCCTCACACAAACTCTGGATTTGAGATCTTTCAGGTTTTATCAGTTTGCAGGTTTATG
TCACCATGATATAGGGTCAGACTTGATCTAAGGGAGCTGAATAAGTGGTTTAGTCACTCACCACCTCCCA
AAAACATACCCAGAAGTCCCTGGTATATATAGCTCTCCCTCCAGCTCTTGGTTCGCATGCAGGTGTGACT
GCACCTGCATAGGTTTTAGAGCTAGAAATAGCAAGTTAAAATAAGGCTAGTCCGTTATCAACTTGAAAAA
GTGGCACCGAGTCGGTGCTTTTTTGGTACCGTAAAACGACGGCCAGTGAATTATCAACTATGTATAATAA
AGTTGGAAAAAACCTCCCACACCTCCCCCTGAACCTGAAACATAAAATGAATGCAATTGTTGTTGTTAAC
TTGTTTATTGCAGCTTATAATGGTTACAAATAAAGCAATAGCATCACAAATTTCACAAATAAAGCATTTT
TTTCACTGCATTCTAGTTGTGGTTTGTCCAAACTCATCAATGTATCTTATCATGTCTGGATCCCCCACTT
TGTACAAGAAAGCTGGGTGCTATGACCATGATTACGCCAAGCGCGCAATTAACCCTCACTAAAGGGAACA
AAAGCTGGAGCTCCACCGCGGTGGCGGCCGCTCTAGATTCCGCGGTCACACCTTTCTCTTCTTCTTAGGA
GATCTCACCGGTGAGTCGCCACCCAGCTGAGACAGGTCAATCCTTGTTTCGTACAGGCCGGTAATACTCT
GATGGATCAGTGTAGCGTCCAGCACCTCCTTAGTGGAGGTGTACCTCTTTCTATCGATTGTAGTGTCGAA
GTACTTGAAAGCTGCTGGTGCGCCCAGGTTTGTCAGAGTGAACAGATGAATGATATTTTCGGCCTGCTCC
CTGATGGGCTTATCTCTGTGTTTGTTGTAAGCAGACAGGACCTTATCCAGATTTGCGTCGGCCAGGATCA
CTCTTTTAGAGAACTCGCTAATCTGTTCAATGATCTCGTCCAGATAATGCTTGTGCTGCTCCACAAACAG
CTGTTTCTGTTCGTTATCCTCTGGAGATCCTTTCAGCTTCTCGTAGTGGCTTGCCAGATACAGGAAGTTC
ACGTACTTAGAAGGCAGGGCCAGTTCATTGCCTTTCTGCAGCTCTCCAGCGCTTGCCAGCATGCGTTTCC
TGCCGTTTTCCAGCTCAAACAGACTGTACTTGGGCAGTTTAATGATCAGGTCTTTCTTCACTTCCTTATA
ACCTTTGGCCTCCAGAAAATCGATTGGGTTCTTCTCGAAAGAGCTTCTCTCCATAATTGTGATACCCAGC
AGCTCCTTGACAGATTTCAGTTTCTTGCTTTTGCCCTTCTCCACCTTAGCGACCACCAGGACGGAGTATG
CCACAGTGGGAGAGTCAAAGCCTCCATACTTCTTAGGGTCCCAGTCTTTCTTTCTAGCGATCAGCTTATC
AGAGTTGCGTTTTGGCAGAATACTTTCTTTTGAGAAACCGCCTGTCTGCACCTCAGTTTTCTTGACGATA
TTCACTTGAGGCATGCTCAGGACCTTCCTCACGGTTGCAAAATCTCTGCCTTTGTCCCACACGATTTCGC
CTGTCTCTCCGTTTGTCTCAATCAGGGGCCTTTTGCGGATTTCTCCATTGGCCAGGGTGATCTCTGTCTT
AAAGAAATTCATGATGTTTGAGTAAAAGAAATACTTGGCAGTAGCTTTTCCAATTTCCTGCTCGGACTTG
GCGATCATTTTTCTGACATCGTACACCTTATAGTCTCCGTACACGAATTCGCTCTCCAGTTTTGGGTATT
TCTTGATCAGTGCGGTACCGACCACGGCGTTCAGGTATGCGTCATGGGCATGGTGATAATTGTTAATCTC
GCGGACCTTATAAAACTGGAAATCTTTCCTAAAGTCGCTGACCAGTTTACTCTTCAGGGTAATGACCTTC
ACTTCTCTGATCAGTTTGTCATTCTCATCGTACTTTGTGTTCATGCGACTATCCAGAATCTGTGCGACGT
GTTTAGTGATCTGGCGTGTTTCCACCAGCTGCCTCTTGATGAATCCAGCTTTGTCCAGTTCTGACAGTCC
ACCGCGCTCTGCTTTTGTCAGGTTATCAAACTTCCTCTGAGTGATCAGTTTGGCATTCAGCAGCTGTCTC
CAGTAGTTCTTCATTTTCTTGACCACTTCCTCACTAGGGACATTATCTGATTTTCCTCTGTTTTTGTCGG
ACCTGGTCAGCACCTTGTTGTCAATGCTGTCATCTTTGATGAAACTCTGGGGGACGATATGATCCACGTC
GTAATCAGACAGCCTGTTAATATCCAGCTCCTGGTCCACGTACATATCTCTTCCATTCTGCAGATAGTAC
AGATACAGCTTCTCATTCTGCAGCTGTGTGTTTTCCACTGGGTGCTCTTTCAGGATCTGGCTACCCAGCT
CCTTAATGCCTTCCTCGATTCTTTTCATCCTCTCTCTACTGTTCTTCTGACCCTTCTGGGTTGTCTGATT
TTCGCGAGCCATCTCAATCACGATGTTTTCGGGCTTATGGCCCATGACTTTCACCAGCTCATCGACGATT
TTCACTGTCTGCAGAATGCCTTTCTTGATGGCTGGGCTTCCAGCCAGGTTTGCAATCTGCTCATGCAGGG
AGTGGCCCTGTCCAGACACCTGAGCCTTCTGGATGTCCTCTTTGAAGGTCAGACTGTCATCGTGAATCAG
CTGCATAAAATTGCGGTTGGCGAAGCCATCACTTTTCAGAAAGTCCAGGATTGTCTTTCCTGACTGTTTA
TCCCTAATGCCGTTGATCAGCTTCCTGCTCAGTCTACCCCAGCCAGTGTAGCGCCTTCTCTTCAGCTGTT
TCATCACCTTGTCATCGAACAGATGAGCATAGGTTTTCAGTCTTTCCTCGATCATTCCTCTGTCCTCAAA
CAGGGTCAGTGTCAGCACAATGTCTTCCAGGATATCCTCATTTTCCTCGTTGTCCAGGAAGTCTTTATCC
TTAATGATCTTCAGCAGATCGTGGTAAGCGCCCAGGCTTGCGTTAAATCTGTCTTCGACTCCGCTGATCT
CCACGGAATCGAAGCATTCAATTTTCTTGAAGTAGTCCTCCTTCAGCTGCTTGACAGTCACTTTCCTGTT
GGTTTTAAACAGCAGATCCACGATTGCTTTCTTCTGCTCTCCTGACAGGAAGGCTGGCTTTCTCATGCCC
TCGGTGACGTATTTCACCTTTGTCAGTTCGTTATAGACAGTGAAATACTCGTACAGCAGGGAGTGCTTAG
GCAGCACTTTCTCATTGGGCAGGTTTTTGTCAAAATTAGTCATTCTCTCGATGAAGGACTGTGCAGAGGC
GCCCTTATCGACCACTTCCTCGAAGTTCCAAGGAGTAATGGTTTCCTCGGATTTGCGAGTCATCCAGGCA
AATCTGCTGTTTCCGCGAGCCAGTGGACCCACATAGTAAGGGATTCTGAAGGTCAGAATTTTTTCGATCT
TCTCGCGGTTATCTTTCAGAAAGGGGTAGAAGTCTTCCTGGCGCCTCAGGATAGCGTGCAGCTCTCCCAG
ATGAATCTGGTGTGGGATGGAACCGTTATCAAATGTGCGCTGCTTCCTCAGCAGGTCCTCTCTATTCAGT
TTCACCAGCAGTTCCTCAGTTCCGTCCATCTTCTCCAGAATAGGTTTGATAAACTTGTAGAATTCCTCCT
GTGATGCGCCTCCGTCGATATAACCGGCGTAGCCGTTCTTGGACTGATCAAAGAAAATTTCCTTGTACTT
CTCTGGCAGCTGCTGCCTGACCAGAGCCTTCAGCAGGGTCAGATCCTGATGGTGCTCGTCATATCTCTTG
ATCATGCTGGCACTCAGAGGTGCTTTTGTAATCTCGCTGTTCACTCTCAGAATATCTGACAGCAGGATTG
CGTCGGACAGATTTTTGGCAGCCAGGAACAGGTCAGCGTACTGATCTCCGATCTGTGCCAGCAGGTTATC
CAGGTCATCGTCATATGTGTCCTTTGACAGCTGCAGTTTGGCGTCCTCAGCCAGATCAAAATTGCTTTTG
AAGTTAGGAGTCAGGCCCAGACTCAGAGCGATCAGATTTCCAAACAGACCGTTCCTCTTTTCTCCGGGCA
GCTGTGCAATCAGGTTCTCCAGTCTGCGTGACTTGGACAGCCTGGCTGACAGGATAGCTTTTGCGTCCAC
TCTGGAAGCATTAATAGGGTTTTCCTCAAACAGCTGATTGTAAATCTGGACCAGCTGGATGAACAGCTTG
TCCACATCGGAATTGTCGGGGTTCAGATCGCCCTCGATCAGAAAATGACCCCTGAACTTAATCATGTGGG
CCAGAGCCAGATAGATCAGTCTCAGGTCGGCTTTATCAGTAGAGTCAGCCAGTTTCTTGCGCAGATGATA
GATGGTTGGGTATTTTTCGTGATAGGCGACCTCGTCCACAATGTTTCCAAAGATAGGATGGCGCTCGTGT
TTCTTATCTTCCTCGACCAGGAAACTTTCCTCCAGCCTATGAAAGAATGAATCGTCCACCTTAGCCATTT
CGTTAGAGAAAATCTCCTGCAGGTAACAGATTCTATTCTTCCTTCTGGTATAGCGCCTTCTTGCTGTTCT
TTTCAGGCGTGTTGCTTCGGCAGTCTCTCCAGAACCGAACAGCAGGGCTCCAATCAGATTTTTCTTGATG
CTGTGCCTGTCGGTGTTACCCAGCACCTTAAATTTCTTGCTAGGGACCTTGTAGTCGTCTGTAATCACTG
CCCAACCCACGGAGTTAGTTCCAATATCCAGGCCGATGCTATACTTCTTATCCATGCTTCCCACCTTTCT
CTTCTTCTTAGGTGGAGAAGCCATGGTGGCGTCGACCTCGAGGGGGGGCCCGGTACCCAATTCGCCCTAT
AGTGAGTCGTATTACGCGCGCTCACTGGCCGTCGTTTTACAAGCCTGCTTTTTTGTACAAACTTGCGTTC
AACTATGTGTTAGCTTCAAAAAAGTATTCCCTTTGTGAATTTAGGTGATGTGCAAGAACTGACCAGTCGT
CTTGGCCAGCTGAAGATGTCAATGCCAAAGAAAAGACACAAAATGTATTTAAGGGGGTGGGAGGGGATTG
CTCTTCTCATATTGTTTTTTTTACCCAAACGATGAATTTATGCCTTTATAAAGTTCATTTGACGTCACCG
GTCCGATTCGACAAAAGCCTCTTTGAGACGATGGGTTACTAGTGTCTAAACTGAAACTGGCTTACGGCTA
ACTAACGTTTCATCTTTAGTTCCACTCATCCTGCATAAAACATTGTTTGTTCTCAGCATCCGGCATACAA
TCACTAGCACTGTTGGTCTAAAAACAAGACAGTTTAAGATGGAGTTATCTCTGAAATGTTGAAGAGCAAA
AGATAGGAAAGAGAACTTTGTTGTCTGATGGGCCTTTGGTAATTGCATTTTTTTCTTAAGAGTTGAAATA
TTGTGCACACGTATGTAAGTGCGCACAAACAAAATCACAGACGTACAGTTCATATTCAGATTCATATTCA
TTTTTTTTTCTACAATGATGCCTCATGTACATCATCTTATTATCTTACGTGTCATTTACAGTCAAAAAAA
AACTAGCTGGTTGAATAAAAGTAACTTTAAGTCAGAATTTGCCAGACGTATGAACACTTTGGGGCTTGAT
TGTAAGTCTTTTTTTTTTTTTTGTTGTTGTTGGATGTACTGGCACAATTATCATCAGAGTAAATCAGTAA
CTGTTGTGCATTTGCACAGAAAGCATAGAAATGAACTGTAGTTAAAAAAGCTAACAATCATAAACAAAGT
AGCATGTGCATATACTGTACTGAATTTTTTTTAAATAATAATTGACATAATCACTGGTTGTAATGTGTAA
AAAATGAGTCTGCCTTAACCCAACTTCCACTCTAAATTGTGTGTTGATGCTCATTTCCCAAAAGGGCTGA
ATTACGATAGAAAAGATAAGTCAACAGTTTGTTGTCTCTGCATTGTTTGAGTTGACTACATCTTGAGCAA
ATGTAGCTATTGTAAAATGGGGATGAGTATGTGGTACAGAGAACCATCTCGTCAATGGAGTGGAAACTGC
ATTAACATAGAGAGATAGAGAGAACAGCTGTGTCTAGGCATGGGGTATAAGATTCTGATGGTATGATAAC
CTTTGATAAAAATATCACAGTTTGATGGTATTGTGATTGCCACTCTAAAATATATTATTTTTTTTAATGT
CTTAGTAAAAAACAAAAACTTTAAACATAATATATTTTATTTTGAGAAACATTGAAAAAATATTTTGGAA
CAGAAAACATGTCAAGCTTAATAATTTCAATGAATGATCGACTTCTGCTGTCTTCATTAGTTTCAAAAAC
AGATTTCTTTACAATTTAAAAAGCATTTTTGTATCTCTTTTCTGCTGAAAATGCTGTTGTCCTAAAAAAC
AAAAAAATAAAAAATAAATAAAAAATCTTAAATATACCTTAGGAACGGTATAGCAGAAAATATTGGTGGT
TTTAAACCCTTGACTTTTTCAAACCGGGGTATACCTTGAAAACGGTTATCGTCCTATGCCTAGCTTTGTC
AACAACCAAAAAGCAACTTTATTAACATCTTAAGGCAAGTTTAAAGGCAACATCTAAAACAGAATGAACG
GTTGGAGTTTAGTGAAGTTTATTTATAAACTAATTTCGAGAGAATCACGTGCTTATGACTGACTACAGCT
GGTCCCACATTAGCCTATGTATGATTCACCAATCAGACAATTCCTAACTCATCATAGGCCGCCAGAGTTC
CTTTCATTTCCTCGAAAGAGCGGCACAGCAGCCCAGTTGTTAGCACTCACAACTTTTCTATACAAAGTTG
ATAGCTTGGCGTAATCATGGTCATAGCTGTTTCCTGCTCGAGGGCCCATCTGGCCTGTGTTTCAGACACC
AGGGAGTCTCTGCTCACGTTTCCTGCTATTTGCAGCCTCTCTATCAAGACTAATACACCTCTTCCCGCAT
CGGCTGCCTGTGAGAGGCTTTTCAGCACTGCAGGATTGCTTTTCAGCCCCAAAAGAGCTAGGCTTGACAC
TAACAATTTTGAGAATCAGCTTCTACTGAAGTTAAATCTGAGGTTTTACAACTTTGAGTAGCGTGTACTG
GCATTAGATTGTCTGTCTTATAGTTTGATAATTAAATACAAACAGTTCTAAAGCAGGATAAAACCTTGTA
TGCATTTCATTTAATGTTTTTTGAGATTAAAAGCTTAAACAAGAATCTCTAGTTTTCTTTCTTGCTTTTA
CTTTTACTTCCTTAATACTCAAGTACAATTTTAATGGAGTACTTTTTTACTTTTACTCAAGTAAGATTCT
AGCCAGATACTTTTACTTTTAATTGAGTAAAATTTTCCCTAAGTACTTGTACTTTCACTTGAGTAAAATT
TTTGAGTACTTTTTACACCTCTGTCAAGAACTCCTGGACAAACCTCTGACCTGTGTGGAACAGAGTGGAT
ATGGGTGTCTGAACAGATATTCACGTCTTTTGCAGATCAGAGGGCATTTCTGGTGTTGTGCAATGACCTG
GGTCCAACAGGTAGGCGTACTCGTATCCAAGAGCATTGTTGGACAGGAGGTAGTCTCCATTCCTATAAAG
AGGAAGGAATGGCACCATGTAGTAGCCGTCATTGTGGCCAATTGGTGCATTGGTACGTGGGTAGATGGAC
CGGGGAGGCTGATGAGTTCTTAGCCAGC
[32 nt withheld, positions 15779-15810]
CCTTTGACGTTGGAGTCCACGTTCTTT
[37 nt withheld, positions 15838-15874]
ACCCTATCTCGGTCTATTCTTTTGATTTATAAGGGATTTTGCCGATTTCGGCCTATTGGTTAAAAAATGA
GCTGATTTAACAAAAATTTAACGCGAATTTTAACAAAATATTAACGCTTACAATTTAGGTGG
Features (pLannotate 1.2.2; 27 found; start..end, strand, type, name):
     20..124     +  promoter       AmpR promoter: bla
    125..985     +  CDS            AmpR: β-lactamase; bla; confers resistance to ampicillin, carbenicillin, and related antibiotics
   1156..1744    +  rep_origin     ori: high-copy-number ColE1/pMB1/pBR322/pUC origin of replication
   1927..2019    +  CDS            lacI (fragment): lac repressor; lacI; The lac repressor binds to the lac operator to inhibit transcription in E. coli. This inhibition can be relieved by adding lactose or isopropyl-β-D-thiogalactopyranoside (IPTG).
   2032..2053    +  protein_bind   CAP binding site: CAP binding activates transcription in the presence of cAMP. E. coli catabolite activator protein
   2068..2098    +  promoter       lac promoter: promoter for the E. coli lac operon
   2102..2124    +  protein_bind   lac operator (fragment): The lac repressor binds to the lac operator to inhibit transcription in E. coli. This inhibition can be relieved by adding lactose or isopropyl-β-D-thiogalactopyranoside (IPTG). lac repressor encoded by lacI
   2167..2185    +  promoter       T3 promoter: promoter for bacteriophage T3 RNA polymerase
   2198..2238    +  misc_feature   MCS (fragment): pBluescript multiple cloning site
   4921..6126    +  CDS            MITF (fragment): MITF_HUMAN - Also known as BHLHE32. Experimental evidence at protein level: Swiss-Prot protein existence level 1. Transcription factor that regulates the expression of genes with essential roles in cell differentiation, proliferation and survival. Binds to M-boxes (5'-TCATGTG-3') and symmetrical DNA sequences (E-boxes) (5'-CACGTG-3') found in the promoters of target genes, such as BCL2 and tyrosinase (TYR). Plays an important role in melanocyte development by regulating the expression of tyrosinase (TYR) and tyrosinase-related protein 1 (TYRP1). Plays a critical role in the differentiation of
   7156..7239    +  CDS            large T antigen (fragment): large T antigen from SV40 (simian virus 40)
   7262..7396    +  polyA_signal   SV40 poly(A) signal: SV40 polyadenylation signal
   7795..7870    +  misc_RNA       gRNA scaffold: guide RNA scaffold for the Streptococcus pyogenes CRISPR/Cas9 system
   8273..8348    +  misc_RNA       gRNA scaffold: guide RNA scaffold for the Streptococcus pyogenes CRISPR/Cas9 system
   8361..8381    -  CDS            lacZα (fragment): LacZα fragment of β-galactosidase; lacZ fragment
   8468..8602    +  polyA_signal   SV40 poly(A) signal: SV40 polyadenylation signal
   8605..8625    +  protein_bind   attB2: mutant version of attB; core recombination site for the Gateway® BP reaction BP Clonase™
   8657..8675    +  promoter       T3 promoter: promoter for bacteriophage T3 RNA polymerase
   8688..8717    +  misc_feature   MCS (fragment): pBluescript multiple cloning site
   8765..12865   -  CDS            cas9: CAS9_STRP1 - Also known as csn1 From Streptococcus pyogenes serotype M1.
  12910..12937   +  misc_feature   MCS (fragment): pBluescript multiple cloning site
  12946..12964   -  promoter       T7 promoter: promoter for bacteriophage T7 RNA polymerase
  12972..12992   +  CDS            lacZα (fragment): LacZα fragment of β-galactosidase; lacZ fragment
  12995..13015   -  protein_bind   attB1: mutant version of attB; core recombination site for the Gateway® BP reaction BP Clonase™
  14890..14910   -  protein_bind   attB4: mutant version of attB; core recombination site for the Gateway® BP reaction BP Clonase™
  15492..15779   -  CDS            tyr (fragment) (sequence partly withheld): TYRO_ORYLA - Also known as tyro. Experimental evidence at transcript level: Swiss-Prot protein existence level 2. This is a copper-containing oxidase that functions in the formation of pigments such as melanins and other polyphenolic compounds. From Oryzias latipes (Japanese rice fish) (Japanese killifish).
  15779..16000   +  rep_origin     M13 ori (fragment) (sequence partly withheld): M13 bacteriophage origin of replication; arrow indicates direction of (+) strand synthesis
