[The description below was written by a language model from this plasmid's Addgene catalogue record and pLannotate feature annotations shown in this document.]
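Description:
MiniCoopR 2xU6:gRNA, mitfa:Cas9 is a 16 kb Tol2 transposon-based CRISPR vector built on the MiniCoopR backbone for melanocyte-restricted gene inactivation in zebrafish. It is propagated in E. coli as a high-copy plasmid through a ColE1/pUC-type origin with ampicillin selection (AmpR under the bla promoter). Residual pBluescript-derived elements (lac promoter/operator, T3 and T7 promoters, MCS fragments, a partial M13 origin) are also annotated. It is deposited as an empty backbone, so no guide sequences are present.

The payload has three functional parts. The first is a mitfa minigene, which the automated annotation detects as an MITF-homologous coding fragment followed by an SV40 poly(A) signal; the record states that it expresses zebrafish mitfa specifically in melanocytes. The second is a pair of tandem U6:gRNA cassettes, each ending in a Streptococcus pyogenes gRNA scaffold. Each has its own restriction-enzyme cloning site, so two different target genes can be programmed independently. The third is a S. pyogenes Cas9 coding sequence on the reverse strand, which the construct name says is driven by the mitfa promoter. The attB4, attB1 and attB2 Gateway scars around this region indicate multisite Gateway assembly, and the unannotated interval between attB4 and attB1 presumably holds that promoter. The feature table does not annotate the U6 promoters, mitfa promoters or Tol2 arms. A short hit to medaka tyrosinase near the end of the sequence may reflect Tol2-flanking sequence, but this is not stated.

Because Cas9 and the mitfa minigene sit on the same transposon, melanocytes that carry the transgene also express the nuclease and the guides. The associated publication used this system to model candidate tumour suppressor loss, such as SPRED1, in zebrafish melanoma.
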