Addgene plasmid #118844: MiniCoopR 2xU6:gRNA, mitfa:Cas9
Purpose: (Empty Backbone) Targets 2 genes and expresses zebrafish mitfa specifically in zebrafish melanocytes
Depositing lab: Leonard Zon. Depositing organization: Boston Children's Hospital. Publication: Human tumor genomics and zebrafish modeling identify SPRED1 loss as a driver of mucosal melanoma. Ablain J, Xu M, Rothschild H, Jordan RC, Mito JK, Daniels BH, Bell CF, Joseph NM, Wu H, Bastian BC, Zon LI, Yeh I. Science. 2018 Nov 1. pii: science.aau6509. doi: 10.1126/science.aau6509. PubMed 30385465.
Backbone
  Vector backbone: MiniCoopR
  Vector type: CRISPR ; Tol2
Growth in bacteria
  Bacterial resistance: Ampicillin, 100 μg/mL
  Growth temperature: 37°C
  Growth strain: DH5alpha
  Copy number: High Copy
Gene/Insert
  Gene/Insert name: None
Terms and licenses: Academic/Nonprofit Terms; Industry Terms: Not Available to Industry
Depositor comments: Use the BseRI enzyme to clone gRNA of interest in the first U6:gRNA cassette. Use primer: CCATACCACATTTGTAGAGGT to sequence insert. Use the aaRI enzyme to clone gRNA of interest in the second U6:gRNA cassette. Use primer: GCTTACAACAAACACAGAGA to sequence insert.
How to cite: MiniCoopR 2xU6:gRNA, mitfa:Cas9 was a gift from Leonard Zon (Addgene plasmid # 118844 ; http://n2t.net/addgene:118844 ; RRID:Addgene_118844)
